Addgene plasmid #203788: EGFR∆550-580-mEGFP
Purpose: Number and brightness analysis of EGFR oligomerization
Depositing lab: Thorsten Wohland. Publication: The dependence of EGFR oligomerization on environment and structure: A camera-based N&B study. Balasubramanian H, Sankaran J, Pandey S, Goh CJH, Wohland T. Biophys J. 2022 Dec 6;121(23):4452-4466. doi: 10.1016/j.bpj.2022.11.003. Epub 2022 Nov 5. PubMed 36335429.
Backbone
  Vector backbone: pRK5
  Backbone size w/o insert (bp): 2847
  Vector type: Mammalian Expression
Growth in bacteria
  Bacterial resistance: Ampicillin, 100 μg/mL
  Growth temperature: 37°C
  Growth strain: DH5alpha
  Copy number: Unknown
Gene/Insert
  Gene/Insert name: EGFR
  Species: H. sapiens (human)
  Insert size (bp): 4374
  Mutation: aa 550-580 deleted
  Entrez Gene: EGFR (a.k.a. ERBB, ERBB1, ERRP, HER1, NISBD2, NNCIS, PIG61, mENA)
  Tag / fusion protein: mEGFP (C terminal on insert)
  Cloning method: Gibson Cloning
Terms and licenses: Academic/Nonprofit Terms; Industry Terms: Not Available to Industry
How to cite: EGFR∆550-580-mEGFP was a gift from Thorsten Wohland (Addgene plasmid # 203788 ; http://n2t.net/addgene:203788 ; RRID:Addgene_203788)
