[The description below was written by a language model from this plasmid's Addgene catalogue record and pLannotate feature annotations shown in this document.]
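Description:
EGFR∆550-580-mEGFP is a mammalian expression plasmid built on the pRK5 backbone that encodes a deletion mutant of the human epidermal growth factor receptor fused to a monomeric green fluorescent protein. The full sequenced construct is about 7.2 kb. It is propagated in E. coli through a high-copy ColE1/pUC-type origin of replication and selected with ampicillin via a β-lactamase gene driven by its own bla promoter. No mammalian selection marker is annotated, so the plasmid appears suited to transient transfection rather than drug-selected stable lines.

Expression is driven by the human cytomegalovirus immediate early enhancer and promoter, which give strong constitutive transcription in most mammalian cell lines. Downstream lies the EGFR coding sequence lacking amino acids 550–580, followed after a short linker by mEGFP at the C terminus, which places the fluorophore on the intracellular end of the receptor. An SV40 polyadenylation signal follows the fusion; it is annotated on the reverse strand, next to a short residual fragment of SV40 large T antigen sequence. Gateway-type attB4 and attB2 sites flank the expression region and are probably remnants of earlier construction, since the record lists Gibson assembly as the cloning method.

The stated purpose is number and brightness analysis of EGFR oligomerization, an imaging approach that uses fluorescence intensity fluctuations to estimate how many labelled molecules move together. A monomeric tag suits this, since it minimises tag-driven self-association. The deletion mutant lets users test how the removed segment contributes to receptor oligomerization, though the record does not state its specific structural role.
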