Features (pLannotate 1.2.2; 11 found; start..end, strand, type, name):
      1..21      +  protein_bind   attB4: mutant version of attB; core recombination site for the Gateway® BP reaction BP Clonase™
     82..385     +  enhancer       CMV enhancer: human cytomegalovirus immediate early enhancer
    386..589     +  promoter       CMV promoter: human cytomegalovirus (CMV) immediate early promoter
    623..4159    +  CDS            EGFR (sequence partly withheld): EGFR_HUMAN - Also known as ERBB, ERBB1, HER1. Experimental evidence at protein level: Swiss-Prot protein existence level 1. (Microbial infection) Acts as a receptor for hepatitis C virus (HCV) in hepatocytes and facilitates its cell entry. Mediates HCV entry by promoting the formation of the CD81-CLDN1 receptor complexes that are essential for HCV entry and by enhancing membrane fusion of cells expressing HCV envelope glycoproteins. From Homo sapiens (Human).
   4178..4894    +  CDS            mEGFP: mEGFP is a basic (constitutively fluorescent) green fluorescent protein published in 2002, derived from Aequorea victoria. It has moderate acid sensitivity.
   4925..4949    -  protein_bind   attB2: mutant version of attB; recombination site for the Gateway® BP reaction BP Clonase™
   4978..5099    -  polyA_signal   SV40 poly(A) signal: SV40 polyadenylation signal
   5122..5190    -  CDS            large T antigen (fragment): large T antigen from SV40 (simian virus 40)
   5386..5974    -  rep_origin     ori: high-copy-number ColE1/pMB1/pBR322/pUC origin of replication
   6145..7005    -  CDS            AmpR: β-lactamase; bla; confers resistance to ampicillin, carbenicillin, and related antibiotics
   7006..7110    -  promoter       AmpR promoter: bla
>Addgene plasmid #203788 | EGFR∆550-580-mEGFP | addgene full sequence | sequence record 401142 | Addgene NGS Result
CAACTTTGTATAGAAAAGTTGTAGTTATTAATAGTAATCAATTACGGGGTCATTAGTTCATAGCCCATAT
ATGGAGTTCCGCGTTACATAACTTACGGTAAATGGCCCGCCTGGCTGACCGCCCAACGACCCCCGCCCAT
TGACGTCAATAATGACGTATGTTCCCATAGTAACGCCAATAGGGACTTTCCATTGACGTCAATGGGTGGA
GTATTTACGGTAAACTGCCCACTTGGCAGTACATCAAGTGTATCATATGCCAAGTACGCCCCCTATTGAC
GTCAATGACGGTAAATGGCCCGCCTGGCATTATGCCCAGTACATGACCTTATGGGACTTTCCTACTTGGC
AGTACATCTACGTATTAGTCATCGCTATTACCATGGTGATGCGGTTTTGGCAGTACATCAATGGGCGTGG
ATAGCGGTTTGACTCACGGGGATTTCCAAGTCTCCACCCCATTGACGTCAATGGGAGTTTGTTTTGGCAC
CAAAATCAACGGGACTTTCCAAAATGTCGTAACAACTCCGCCCCATTGACGCAAATGGGCGGTAGGCGTG
TACGGTGGGAGGTCTATATAAGCAGAGCTGGTTTAGTGAACCGTCAGATCACCGGTGCCACCATGCGACC
CTCCGGGACGGCCGGGGCAGCGCTCCTGGCGCTGCTGGCTGCGCTCTGCCCGGCGAGTCGGGCTCTGGAG
GAAAAGAAAGTTTGCCAAGGCACGAGTAACAAGCTCACGCAGTTGGGCACTTTTGAAGATCATTTTCTCA
GCCTCCAGAGGATGTTCAATAACTGTGAGGTGGTCCTTGGGAATTTGGAAATTACCTATGTGCAGAGGAA
TTATGATCTTTCCTTCTTAAAGACCATCCAGGAGGTGGCTGGTTATGTCCTCATTGCCCTCAACACAGTG
GAGCGAATTCCTTTGGAAAACCTGCAGATCATCAGAGGAAATATGTACTACGAAAATTCCTATGCCTTAG
CAGTCTTATCTAACTATGATGCAAATAAAACCGGACTGAAGGAGCTGCCCATGAGAAATTTACAGGAAAT
CCTGCATGGCGCCGTGCGGTTCAGCAACAACCCTGCCCTGTGCAACGTGGAGAGCATCCAGTGGCGGGAC
ATAGTCAGCAGTGACTTTCTCAGCAACATGTCGATGGACTTCCAGAACCACCTGGGCAGCTGCCAAAAGT
GTGATCCAAGCTGTCCCAATGGGAGCTGCTGGGGTGCAGGAGAGGAGAACTGCCAGAAACTGACCAAAAT
CATCTGTGCCCAGCAGTGCTCCGGGCGCTGCCGTGGCAAGTCCCCCAGTGACTGCTGCCACAACCAGTGT
GCTGCAGGCTGCACAGGCCCCCGGGAGAGCGACTGCCTGGTCTGCCGCAAATTCCGAGACGAAGCCACGT
GCAAGGACACCTGCCCCCCACTCATGCTCTACAACCCCACCACGTACCAGATGGATGTGAACCCCGAGGG
CAAATACAGCTTTGGTGCCACCTGCGTGAAGAAGTGTCCCCGTAATTATGTGGTGACAGATCACGGCTCG
TGCGTCCGAGCCTGTGGGGCCGACAGCTATGAGATGGAGGAAGACGGCGTCCGCAAGTGTAAGAAGTGCG
AAGGGCCTTGCCGCAAAGTGTGTAACGGAATAGGTATTGGTGAATTTAAAGACTCACTCTCCATAAATGC
TACGAATATTAAACACTTCAAAAACTGCACCTCCATCAGTGGCGATCTCCACATCCTGCCGGTGGCATTT
AGGGGTGACTCCTTCACACATACTCCTCCTCTGGATCCACAGGAACTGGATATTCTGAAAACCGTAAAGG
AAATCACAGGGTTTTTGCTGATTCAGGCTTGGCCTGAAAACAGGACGGACCTCCATGCCTTTGAGAACCT
AGAAATCATACGCGGCAGGACCAAGCAACATGGTCAGTTTTCTCTTGCAGTCGTCAGCCTGAACATAACA
TCCTTGGGATTACGCTCCCTCAAGGAGATAAGTGATGGAGATGTGATAATTTCAGGAAACAAAAATTTGT
GCTATGCAAATACAATAAACTGGAAAAAACTGTTTGGGACCTCCGGTCAGAAAACCAAAATTATAAGCAA
CAGAGGTGAAAACAGCTGCAAGGCCACAGGCCAGGTCTGCCATGCCTTGTGCTCCCCCGAGGGCTGCTGG
GGCCCGGAGCCCAGGGACTGCGTCTCTTGCCGGAATGTCAGCCGAGGCAGGGAATGCGTGGACAAGTGCA
ACCTTCTGGAGGGTGAGCCAAGGGAGTTTCAGTGTGCCCACTACATTGACGGCCCCCACTGCGTCAAGAC
CTGCCCGGCAGGAGTCATGGGAGAAAACAACACCCTGGTCTGGAAGTACGCAGACGCCGGCCATGTGTGC
CACCTGTGCCATCCAAACTGCACCTACGGATGCACTGGGCCAGGTCTTGAAGGCTGTCCAACGAATGGGC
CTAAGATCCCGTCCATCGCCACTGGGATGGTGGGGGCCCTCCTCTTGCTGCTGGTGGTGGCCCTGGGGAT
CGGCCTCTTCATGCGAAGGCGCCACATCGTTCGGAAGCGCACGCTGCGGAGGCTGCTGCAGGAGAGGGAG
CTTGTGGAGCCTCTTACACCCAGT
[981 nt withheld, positions 2615-3595]
TTCTTCAGCAGCCCCTCCACGTCACGGACTCCCCTCCTGAGCTCTCTGAGTGCAACCAGCAACAATTCCA
CCGTGGCTTGCATTGATAGAAATGGGCTGCAAAGCTGTCCCATCAAGGAAGACAGCTTCTTGCAGCGATA
CAGCTCAGACCCCACAGGCGCCTTGACTGAGGACAGCATAGACGACACCTTCCTCCCAGTGCCTGAATAC
ATAAACCAGTCCGTTCCCAAAAGGCCCGCTGGCTCTGTGCAGAATCCTGTCTATCACAATCAGCCTCTGA
ACCCCGCGCCCAGCAGAGACCCACACTACCAGGACCCCCACAGCACTGCAGTGGGCAACCCCGAGTATCT
CAACACTGTCCAGCCCACCTGTGTCAACAGCACATTCGACAGCCCTGCCCACTGGGCCCAGAAAGGCAGC
CACCAAATTAGCCTGGACAACCCTGACTACCAGCAGGACTTCTTTCCCAAGGAAGCCAAGCCAAATGGCA
TCTTTAAGGGCTCCACAGCTGAAAATGCAGAATACCTAAGGGTCGCGCCACAAAGCAGTGAATTTATTGG
AGCAGGAGGTGGCGGGACTAGTATGGTGAGCAAGGGCGAGGAGCTGTTCACCGGGGTGGTGCCCATCCTG
GTCGAGCTGGACGGCGACGTAAACGGCCACAAGTTCAGCGTGTCCGGCGAGGGCGAGGGCGATGCCACCT
ACGGCAAGCTGACCCTGAAGTTCATCTGCACCACCGGCAAGCTGCCCGTGCCCTGGCCCACCCTCGTGAC
CACCCTGACCTACGGCGTGCAGTGCTTCAGCCGCTACCCCGACCACATGAAGCAGCACGACTTCTTCAAG
TCCGCCATGCCCGAAGGCTACGTCCAGGAGCGCACCATCTTCTTCAAGGACGACGGCAACTACCAGACCC
GCGCCGAGGTGAAGTTCGAGGGCGACACCCTGGTGAACCGCATCGAGCTGAAGGGCATCGACTTCAAGGA
GGACGGCAACATCCTGGGGCACAAGCTGGAGTACAACTACAACAGCCACAACGTCTATATCATGGCCGAC
AAGCAGAAGAACGGCATCAAGGTGAACTTCAAGATCCGCCACAACATCGAGGACGGCAGCGTGCAGCTCG
CCGACCACTACCAGCAGAACACCCCCATCGGCGACGGCCCCGTGCTGCTGCCCGACAACCACTACCTGAG
CACCCAGTCCAAGCTGAGCAAAGACCCCAACGAGAAGCGCGATCACATGGTCCTGCTGGAGTTCGTGACC
GCCGCCGGGATCACTCTCGGCATGGACGAGCTGTACAAGGGTGGCGGAGGGTCCGCTAGCTAAAAGCTTA
CCCAGCTTTCTTGTACAAAGTGGTGATGGCCGGCCGCTTCGAGCAGACATGATAAGATACATTGATGAGT
TTGGACAAACCACAACTAGAATGCAGTGAAAAAAATGCTTTATTTGTGAAATTTGTGATGCTATTGCTTT
ATTTGTAACCATTATAAGCTGCAATAAACAAGTTAACAACAACAATTGCATTCATTTTATGTTTCAGGTT
CAGGGGGAGGTGTGGGAGGTTTTTTAAAGCAAGTAAAACCTCTACAAATGTGGTAGCGGCCGCGGCGCTC
TTCCGCTTCCTCGCTCACTGACTCGCTGCGCTCGGTCGTTCGGCTGCGGCGAGCGGTATCAGCTCACTCA
AAGGCGGTAATACGGTTATCCACAGAATCAGGGGATAACGCAGGAAAGAACATGTGAGCAAAAGGCCAGC
AAAAGGCCAGGAACCGTAAAAAGGCCGCGTTGCTGGCGTTTTTCCATAGGCTCCGCCCCCCTGACGAGCA
TCACAAAAATCGACGCTCAAGTCAGAGGTGGCGAAACCCGACAGGACTATAAAGATACCAGGCGTTTCCC
CCTGGAAGCTCCCTCGTGCGCTCTCCTGTTCCGACCCTGCCGCTTACCGGATACCTGTCCGCCTTTCTCT
CTTCGGGAAGCGTGGCGCTTTCTCATAGCTCACGCTGTAGGTATCTCAGTTCGGTGTAGGTCGTTCGCTC
CAAGCTGGGCTGTGTGCACGAACCCCCCGTTCAGCCCGACCGCTGCGCCTTATCCGGTAACTATCGTCTT
GAGTCCAACCCGGTAAGACACGACTTATCGCCACTGGCAGCAGCCACTGGTAACAGGATTAGCAGAGCGA
GGTATGTAGGCGGTGCTACAGAGTTCTTGAAGTGGTGGCCTAACTACGGCTACACTAGAAGAACAGTATT
TGGTATCTGCGCTCTGCTGAAGCCAGTTACCTTCGGAAAAAGAGTTGGTAGCTCTTGATCCGGCAAACAA
ACCACCGCTGGTAGCGGTGGTTTTTTTGTTTGCAAGCAGCAGATTACGCGCAGAAAAAAAGGATCTCAAG
AAGATCCTTTGATCTTTTCTACGGGGTCTGACGCTCAGTGGAACGAAAACTCACGTTAAGGGATTTTGGT
CATGAGATTATCAAAAAGGATCTTCACCTAGATCCTTTTAAATTAAAAATGAAGTTTTAAATCAATCTAA
AGTATATATGAGTAAACTTGGTCTGACAGTTACCAATGCTTAATCAGTGAGGCACCTATCTCAGCGATCT
GTCTATTTCGTTCATCCATAGTTGCCTGACTCCCCGTCGTGTAGATAACTACGATACGGGAGGGCTTACC
ATCTGGCCCCAGTGCTGCAATGATACCGCGAGACCCACGCTCACCGGCTCCAGATTTATCAGCAATAAAC
CAGCCAGCCGGAAGGGCCGAGCGCAGAAGTGGTCCTGCAACTTTATCCGCCTCCATCCAGTCTATTAATT
GTTGCCGGGAAGCTAGAGTAAGTAGTTCGCCAGTTAATAGTTTGCGCAACGTTGTTGCCATTGCTACAGG
CATCGTGGTGTCACGCTCGTCGTTTGGTATGGCTTCATTCAGCTCCGGTTCCCAACGATCAAGGCGAGTT
ACATGATCCCCCATGTTGTGCAAAAAAGCGGTTAGCTCCTTCGGTCCTCCGATCGTTGTCAGAAGTAAGT
TGGCCGCAGTGTTATCACTCATGGTTATGGCAGCACTGCATAATTCTCTTACTGTCATGCCATCCGTAAG
ATGCTTTTCTGTGACTGGTGAGTACTCAACCAAGTCATTCTGAGAATAGTGTATGCGGCGACCGAGTTGC
TCTTGCCCGGCGTCAATACGGGATAATACCGCGCCACATAGCAGAACTTTAAAAGTGCTCATCATTGGAA
AACGTTCTTCGGGGCGAAAACTCTCAAGGATCTTACCGCTGTTGAGATCCAGTTCGATGTAACCCACTCG
TGCACCCAACTGATCTTCAGCATCTTTTACTTTCACCAGCGTTTCTGGGTGAGCAAAAACAGGAAGGCAA
AATGCCGCAAAAAAGGGAATAAGGGCGACACGGAAATGTTGAATACTCATACTCTTCCTTTTTCAATATT
ATTGAAGCATTTATCAGGGTTATTGTCTCATGAGCGGATACATATTTGAATGTATTTAGAAAAATAAACA
AATAGGGGTTCCGCGCACATTTCCCCGAAAAGTGCCACCTGACGTCTAAGAAACCATTATTATCATGACA
TTAACCTATAAAAATAGGCGTATCACGAGGCCCTTTCGTCGGCGCGCCGCGGCCGC
